>Addgene plasmid #139115 | pTHMT_hnRNPF_deltaPLD | addgene full sequence | sequence record 274867 | Addgene NGS Result
CTTTTCACCAGTGAGACGGGCAACAGCTGATTGCCCTTCACCGCCTGGCCCTGAGAGAGTTGCAGCAAGC
GGTCCACGCTGGTTTGCCCCAGCAGGCGAAAATCCTGTTTGATGGTGGTTAACGGCGGGATATAACATGA
GCTGTCTTCGGTATCGTCGTATCCCACTACCGAGATATCCGCACCAACGCGCAGCCCGGACTCGGTAATG
GCGCGCATTGCGCCCAGCGCCATCTGATCGTTGGCAACCAGCATCGCAGTGGGAACGATGCCCTCATTCA
GCATTTGCATGGTTTGTTGAAAACCGGACATGGCACTCCAGTCGCCTTCCCGTTCCGCTATCGGCTGAAT
TTGATTGCGAGTGAGATATTTATGCCAGCCAGCCAGACGCAGACGCGCCGAGACAGAACTTAATGGGCCC
GCTAACAGCGCGATTTGCTGGTGACCCAATGCGACCAGATGCTCCACGCCCAGTCGCGTACCGTCTTCAT
GGGAGAAAATAATACTGTTGATGGGTGTCTGGTCAGAGACATCAAGAAATAACGCCGGAACATTAGTGCA
GGCAGCTTCCACAGCAATGGCATCCTGGTCATCCAGCGGATAGTTAATGATCAGCCCACTGACGCGTTGC
GCGAGAAGATTGTGCACCGCCGCTTTACAGGCTTCGACGCCGCTTCGTTCTACCATCGACACCACCACGC
TGGCACCCAGTTGATCGGCGCGAGATTTAATCGCCGCGACAATTTGCGACGGCGCGTGCAGGGCCAGACT
GGAGGTGGCAACGCCAATCAGCAACGACTGTTTGCCCGCCAGTTGTTGTGCCACGCGGTTGGGAATGTAA
TTCAGCTCCGCCATCGCCGCTTCCACTTTTTCCCGCGTTTTCGCAGAAACGTGGCTGGCCTGGTTCACCA
CGCGGGAAACGGTCTGATAAGAGACACCGGCATACTCTGCGACATCGTATAACGTTACTGGTTTCACATT
CACCACCCTGAATTGACTCTCTTCCGGGCGCTATCATGCCATACCGCGAAAGGTTTTGCGCCATTCGATG
GTGTCCGGGATCTCGACGCTCTCCCTTATGCGACTCCTGCATTAGGAAGCAGCCCAGTAGTAGGTTGAGG
CCGTTGAGCACCGCCGCCGCAAGGAATGGTGCATGCAAGGAGATGGCGCCCAACAGTCCCCCGGCCACGG
GGCCTGCCACCATACCCACGCCGAAACAAGCGCTCATGAGCCCGAAGTGGCGAGCCCGATCTTCCCCATC
GGTGATGTCGGCGATATAGGCGCCAGCAACCGCACCTGTGGCGCCGGTGATGCCGGCCACGATGCGTCCG
GCGTAGAGGATCGAGATCTCGATCCCGCGAAATTAATACGACTCACTATAGGGGAATTGTGAGCGGATAA
CAATTCCCCTCTAGAAATAATTTTGTTTAACTTTAAGAAGGAGATATACCATGGGATCTGATAAAATTCA
TCATCATCATCATCACAGCAGCGGTACCAAAATCGAAGAAGGTAAACTGGTAATCTGGATTAACGGCGAT
AAAGGCTATAACGGTCTCGCTGAAGTCGGTAAGAAATTCGAGAAAGATACCGGAATTAAAGTCACCGTTG
AGCATCCGGATAAACTGGAAGAGAAATTCCCACAGGTTGCGGCAACTGGCGATGGCCCTGACATTATCTT
CTGGGCACACGACCGCTTTGGTGGCTACGCTCAATCTGGCCTGTTGGCTGAAATCACCCCGGACAAAGCG
TTCCAGGACAAGCTGTATCCGTTTACCTGGGATGCCGTACGTTACAACGGCAAGCTGATTGCTTACCCGA
TCGCTGTTGAAGCGTTATCGCTGATTTATAACAAAGATCTGCTGCCGAACCCGCCAAAAACCTGGGAAGA
GATCCCGGCGCTGGATAAAGAACTGAAAGCGAAAGGTAAGAGCGCGCTGATGTTCAACCTGCAAGAACCG
TACTTCACCTGGCCGCTGATTGCTGCTGACGGGGGTTATGCGTTCAAGTATGAAAACGGCAAGTACGACA
TTAAAGACGTGGGCGTGGATAACGCTGGCGCGAAAGCGGGTCTGACCTTCCTGGTTGACCTGATTAAAAA
CAAACACATGAATGCAGACACCGATTACTCCATCGCAGAAGCTGCCTTTAATAAAGGCGAAACAGCGATG
ACCATCAACGGCCCGTGGGCATGGTCCAACATCGACACCAGCAAAGTGAATTATGGTGTAACGGTACTGC
CGACCTTCAAGGGTCAACCATCCAAACCGTTCGTTGGCGTGCTGAGCGCAGGTATTAACGCCGCCAGTCC
GAACAAAGAGCTGGCAAAAGAGTTCCTCGAAAACTATCTGCTGACTGATGAAGGTCTGGAAGCGGTTAAT
AAAGACAAACCGCTGGGTGCCGTAGCGCTGAAGTCTTACGAGGAAGAGTTGGCGAAAGATCCACGTATTG
CCGCCACCATGGAAAACGCCCAGAAAGGTGAAATCATGCCGAACATCCCGCAGATGTCCGCTTTCTGGTA
TGCCGTGCGTACTGCGGTGATCAACGCCGCCAGCGGTCGTCAGACTGTCGATGAAGCCCTGAAAGACGCG
CAGACTAATTCGGGATCTGATATCACAAGTTTGTACAAAAAAGCTGAAGGCGGTACCGAGAACCTGTACT
TCCAGGGTCATATGATGCTGGGTCCTGAGGGTGGCGAGGGTTTCGTTGTCAAGTTGCGCGGTCTGCCGTG
GTCTTGCTCTGTTGAAGATGTCCAGAACTTCCTGTCGGATTGTACTATCCACGATGGCGCTGCCGGTGTG
CACTTCATCTATACCCGTGAGGGTCGCCAGAGCGGTGAGGCCTTCGTTGAGCTGGGTTCCGAAGATGACG
TCAAAATGGCGCTGAAAAAAGACCGTGAATCTATGGGCCACCGTTATATTGAAGTGTTCAAAAGCCACCG
TACCGAGATGGACTGGGTTCTGAAGCACAGCGGTCCGAACAGCGCAGATAGCGCGAATGATGGTTTTGTT
CGTCTGCGTGGCCTGCCTTTTGGTTGCACCAAAGAAGAAATTGTCCAATTTTTCTCGGGTCTGGAAATCG
TTCCGAATGGCATTACGCTGCCGGTTGATCCGGAAGGCAAGATTACCGGTGAGGCATTCGTGCAATTTGC
TAGCCAAGAACTGGCAGAGAAAGCACTGGGCAAGCACAAGGAACGTATTGGTCACCGCTACATCGAAGTA
TTCAAGAGCAGCCAAGAGGAAGTGCGCAGCTATAGCGATCCGCCGCTGAAGTTTATGTCCGTGCAGCGTC
CGGGTCCATACGACCGCCCGGGCACCGCCCGTCGTTATATCGGTATCGTGAAACAGGCCGGCTTGGAGCG
CATGCGCCCGGGTGCGTATAGCACGGGCTACGGTGGCTACGAAGAGTACTCTGGCCTGAGCGACGGCTAT
GGTTTTACGACGGACCTGTTCGGTCGTGACTTGAGCTATTGCCTGAGCGGTATGTACGACCACCGTTATG
GTGATTCCGAGTTTACCGTCCAGTCTACCACCGGTCATTGTGTTCACATGCGTGGTCTGCCATACAAGGC
AACCGAGAATGACATCTACAACTTCTTCAGCCCGCTGAATCCGGTGCGTGTCCACATCGAAATTGGTCCG
GATGGTCGTGTCACGGGTGAGGCTGATGTCGAATTTGCGACTCATGAAGAAGCCGTGGCGGCGATGAGCA
AAGACCGTGCGAACATGCAGCATCGCTACATTGAGTTGTTTCTGAACAGCACCTGACTCGAGCACCACCA
CCACCACCACTGAGATCCGGCTGCTAACAAAGCCCGAAAGGAAGCTGAGTTGGCTGCTGCCACCGCTGAG
CAATAACTAGCATAACCCCTTGGGGCCTCTAAACGGGTCTTGAGGGGTTTTTTGCTGAAAGGAGGAACTA
TATCCGGATTGGCGAATGGG
[124 nt withheld, positions 3941-4064]
C
[91 nt withheld, positions 4066-4156]
A
[49 nt withheld, positions 4158-4206]
CCTTTGACGTTGGAGTCCACGTTCTTT
[37 nt withheld, positions 4234-4270]
ACCCTATCTCGGTCTATTCTTTTGATTTATAAGGGATTTTGCCGATTTCGGCCTATTGGTTAAAAAATGA
GCTGATTTAACAAAAATTTAACGCGAATTTTAACAAAATATTAACGCTTACAATTTAGGTGGCACTTTTC
GGGGAAATGTGCGCGGAACCCCTATTTGTTTATTTTTCTAAATACATTCAAATATGTATCCGCTCATGAA
TTAATTCTTAGAAAAACTCATCGAGCATCAAATGAAACTGCAATTTATTCATATCAGGATTATCAATACC
ATATTTTTGAAAAAGCCGTTTCTGTAATGAAGGAGAAAACTCACCGAGGCAGTTCCATAGGATGGCAAGA
TCCTGGTATCGGTCTGCGATTCCGACTCGTCCAACATCAATACAACCTATTAATTTCCCCTCGTCAAAAA
TAAGGTTATCAAGTGAGAAATCACCATGAGTGACGACTGAATCCGGTGAGAATGGCAAAAGTTTATGCAT
TTCTTTCCAGACTTGTTCAACAGGCCAGCCATTACGCTCGTCATCAAAATCACTCGCATCAACCAAACCG
TTATTCATTCGTGATTGCGCCTGAGCGAGACGAAATACGCGATCGCTGTTAAAAGGACAATTACAAACAG
GAATCGAATGCAACCGGCGCAGGAACACTGCCAGCGCATCAACAATATTTTCACCTGAATCAGGATATTC
TTCTAATACCTGGAATGCTGTTTTCCCGGGGATCGCAGTGGTGAGTAACCATGCATCATCAGGAGTACGG
ATAAAATGCTTGATGGTCGGAAGAGGCATAAATTCCGTCAGCCAGTTTAGTCTGACCATCTCATCTGTAA
CATCATTGGCAACGCTACCTTTGCCATGTTTCAGAAACAACTCTGGCGCATCGGGCTTCCCATACAATCG
ATAGATTGTCGCACCTGATTGCCCGACATTATCGCGAGCCCATTTATACCCATATAAATCAGCATCCATG
TTGGAATTTAATCGCGGCCTAGAGCAAGACGTTTCCCGTTGAATATGGCTCATAACACCCCTTGTATTAC
TGTTTATGTAAGCAGACAGTTTTATTGTTCATGACCAAAATCCCTTAACGTGAGTTTTCGTTCCACTGAG
CGTCAGACCCCGTAGAAAAGATCAAAGGATCTTCTTGATATCCTTTTTTTCTGCGCGTAATCTGCTGCTT
GCAAACAAAAAAACCACCGCTACCAGCGGTGGTTTGTTTGCCGGATCAAGAGCTACCAACTCTTTTTCCG
AAGGTAACTGGCTTCAGCAGAGCGCAGATACCAAATACTGTCCTTCTAGTGTAGCCGTAGTTAGGCCACC
ACTTCAAGAACTCTGTAGCACCGCCTACATACCTCGCTCTGCTAATCCTGTTACCAGTGGCTGCTGCCAG
TGGCGATAAGTCGTGTCTTACCGGGTTGGACTCAAGACGATAGTTACCGGATAAGGCGCAGCGGTCGGGC
TGAACGGGGGGTTCGTGCACACAGCCCAGCTTGGAGCGAACGACCTACACCGAACTGAGATACCTACAGC
GTGAGCTATGAGAAAGCGCCACGCTTCCCGAAGGGAGAAAGGCGGACAGGTATCCGGTAAGCGGCAGGGT
CGGAACAGGAGAGCGCACGAGGGAGCTTCCAGGGGGAAACGCCTGGTATCTTTATAGTCCTGTCGGGTTT
CGCCACCTCTGACTTGAGCGTCGATTTTTGTGATGCTCGTCAGGGGGGCGGAGCCTATGGAAAAACGCCA
GCAACGCGGCCTTTTTACGGTTCCTGGCCTTTTGCTGGCCTTTTGCTCACATGTTCTTTCCTGCGTTATC
CCCTGATTCTGTGGATAACCGTATTACCGCCTTTGAGTGAGCTGATACCGCTCGCCGCAGCCGAACGACC
GAGCGCAGCGAGTCAGTGAGCGAGGAAGCGGAAGAGCGCCTGATGCGGTATTTTCTCCTTACGCATCTGT
GCGGTATTTCACACCGCAATGGTGCACTCTCAGTACAATCTGCTCTGATGCCGCATAGTTAAGCCAGTAT
ACACTCCGCTATCGCTACGTGACTGGGTCATGGCTGCGCCCCGACACCCGCCAACACCCGCTGACGCGCC
CTGACGGGCTTGTCTGCTCCCGGCATCCGCTTACAGACAAGCTGTGACCGTCTCCGGGAGCTGCATGTGT
CAGAGGTTTTCACCGTCATCACCGAAACGCGCGAGGCAGCTGCGGTAAAGCTCATCAGCGTGGTCGTGAA
GCGATTCACAGATGTCTGCCTGTTCATCCGCGTCCAGCTCGTTGAGTTTCTCCAGAAGCGTTAATGTCTG
GCTTCTGATAAAGCGGGCCATGTTAAGGGCGGTTTTTTCCTGTTTGGTCACTGATGCCTCCGTGTAAGGG
GGATTTCTGTTCATGGGGGTAATGATACCGATGAAACGAGAGAGGATGCTCACGATACGGGTTACTGATG
ATGAACATGCCCGGTTACTGGAACGTTGTGAGGGTAAACAACTGGCGGTATGGATGCGGCGGGACCAGAG
AAAAATCACTCAGGGTCAATGCCAGCGCTTCGTTAATACAGATGTAGGTGTTCCACAGGGTAGCCAGCAG
CATCCTGCGATGCAGATCCGGAACATAATGGTGCAGGGCGCTGACTTCCGCGTTTCCAGACTTTACGAAA
CACGGAAACCGAAGACCATTCATGTTGTTGCTCAGGTCGCAGACGTTTTGCAGCAGCAGTCGCTTCACGT
TCGCTCGCGTATCGGTGATTCATTCTGCTAACCAGTAAGGCAACCCCGCCAGCCTAGCCGGGTCCTCAAC
GACAGGAGCACGATCATGCGCACCCGTGGGGCCGCCATGCCGGCGATAATGGCCTGCTTCTCGCCGAAAC
GTTTGGTGGCGGGACCAGTGACGAAGGCTTGAGCGAGGGCGTGCAAGATTCCGAATACCGCAAGCGACAG
GCCGATCATCGTCGCGCTCCAGCGAAAGCGGTCCTCGCCGAAAATGACCCAGAGCGCTGCCGGCACCTGT
CCTACGAGTTGCATGATAAAGAAGACAGTCATAAGTGCGGCGACGATAGTCATGCCCCGCGCCCACCGGA
AGGAGCTGACTGGGTTGAAGGCTCTCAAGGGCATCGGTCGAGATCCCGGTGCCTAATGAGTGAGCTAACT
TACATTAATTGCGTTGCGCTCACTGCCCGCTTTCCAGTCGGGAAACCTGTCGTGCCAGCTGCATTAATGA
ATCGGCCAACGCGCGGGGAGAGGCGGTTTGCGTATTGGGCGCCAGGGTGGTTTTT
Features (pLannotate 1.2.2; 23 found; start..end, strand, type, name):
    978..1055    -  promoter       lacI promoter: lacI
   1063..1342    -  CDS            TcR (fragment): tetracycline efflux protein; tet; confers resistance to tetracycline
   1364..1382    +  promoter       T7 promoter: promoter for bacteriophage T7 RNA polymerase
   1383..1407    +  protein_bind   lac operator: The lac repressor binds to the lac operator to inhibit transcription in E. coli. This inhibition can be relieved by adding lactose or isopropyl-β-D-thiogalactopyranoside (IPTG). lac repressor encoded by lacI
   1422..1444    +  RBS            RBS: efficient ribosome binding site from bacteriophage T7 gene 10 (Olins and Rangwala, 1989)
   1451..1468    +  CDS            HP-thioredoxin (fragment): His-Patch thioredoxin The histidines at positions 8, 32, and 64 coordinate a divalent cation, allowing HP-thioredoxin to be purified on metal-chelating resins.
   1469..1485    +  CDS            capTEV™ (fragment): composite tag for in vivo biotinylation, TEV protease cleavage, and 6xHis tagging
   1499..2596    +  CDS            MBP: maltose binding protein from E. coli; malE (mutated); This version of the gene does not encode a signal sequence, so MBP will remain in the cytosol.
   2616..2634    +  protein_bind   attB1 (fragment): mutant version of attB; core recombination site for the Gateway® BP reaction BP Clonase™
   2672..3763    +  CDS            HNRNPF (fragment): HNRPF_HUMAN - Also known as HNRPF. Experimental evidence at protein level: Swiss-Prot protein existence level 1. Component of the heterogeneous nuclear ribonucleoprotein (hnRNP) complexes which provide the substrate for the processing events that pre-mRNAs undergo before becoming functional, translatable mRNAs in the cytoplasm. Plays a role in the regulation of alternative splicing events. Binds G-rich sequences in pre-mRNAs and keeps target RNA in an unfolded state. From Homo sapiens (Human).
   3773..3790    +  CDS            9xHis (fragment): 9xHis affinity tag
   3800..3849    +  CDS            SET1 (fragment): solubility-enhancement tag derived from T7 phage gene 10B
   3857..3904    +  terminator     T7 terminator: transcription terminator for bacteriophage T7 RNA polymerase
   3941..4369    +  rep_origin     f1 ori (sequence partly withheld): f1 bacteriophage origin of replication; arrow indicates direction of (+) strand synthesis
   4422..4479    +  promoter       AmpR promoter (fragment): bla
   4488..5303    -  CDS            KanR: aminoglycoside phosphotransferase; aph(3')-Ia; confers resistance to kanamycin in bacteria or G418 (Geneticin®) in eukaryotes
   5425..6013    +  rep_origin     ori: high-copy-number ColE1/pMB1/pBR322/pUC origin of replication
   6199..6338    -  misc_feature   bom: basis of mobility region from pBR322
   6440..6631    -  CDS            rop: Rop protein, which maintains plasmids at low copy number; rop
   6648..7028    +  CDS            YPB1_ECOLX: Protein predicted: Swiss-Prot protein existence level 4. From Escherichia coli.
   7100..7391    -  CDS            TcR (fragment): tetracycline efflux protein; tet; confers resistance to tetracycline
   7406..7427    -  protein_bind   CAP binding site: CAP binding activates transcription in the presence of cAMP. E. coli catabolite activator protein
   7440..977     -  CDS            lacI (across the origin): lac repressor; lacI; The lac repressor binds to the lac operator to inhibit transcription in E. coli. This inhibition can be relieved by adding lactose or isopropyl-β-D-thiogalactopyranoside (IPTG).
