[The description below was written by a language model from this plasmid's Addgene catalogue record and pLannotate feature annotations shown in this document.]
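Description:
pTHMT_hnRNPF_deltaPLD is a 7,545 nt bacterial expression plasmid built on the pTHMT backbone for producing human hnRNPF lacking its prion-like domain as a fusion to an N-terminal maltose binding protein (MBP) tag. It has a pET-like architecture. It replicates in E. coli from a ColE1/pMB1-type origin, and bom and rop elements derived from pBR322 are also annotated. The catalogue lists the plasmid as high copy, although rop normally moderates copy number. Selection is by kanamycin through an aph(3')-Ia gene, and an f1 origin is also present. The short tetracycline-resistance fragments appear to be non-functional backbone remnants.

Expression is driven by a T7 promoter followed by a lac operator and the T7 gene 10 ribosome binding site. The plasmid carries its own lacI, so transcription needs a host that supplies T7 RNA polymerase and can be induced with IPTG. The open reading frame begins with a short leader that the annotation software matched to fragments of histidine-tag and TEV-related composite tags. This suggests a His tag upstream of the signal-sequence-free, cytosolic MBP. A short attB1-like fragment lies in the linker between MBP and the insert, but the record does not explicitly state a protease cleavage site there. The HNRNPF coding segment covers about 1.1 kb, consistent with the recorded deletion of residues 365–415. Downstream His-tag and T7 gene 10-like fragments precede the T7 terminator, and the record does not say whether they are translated.

The construct is intended for recombinant production and purification of soluble, truncated hnRNPF. It was deposited in connection with work on hnRNPA2 granule protein partitioning.
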