Addgene plasmid #139115: pTHMT_hnRNPF_deltaPLD
Purpose: express FL hnRNPF without the prion like domain with N-terminal maltose binding protein tag
Depositing lab: Nicolas Fawzi. Depositing organization: Brown University. Publication: Tyrosine phosphorylation regulates hnRNPA2 granule protein partitioning and reduces neurodegeneration. Ryan VH, Perdikari TM, Naik MT, Saueressig CF, Lins J, Dignon GL, Mittal J, Hart AC, Fawzi NL. EMBO J. 2021 Feb 1;40(3):e105001. doi: 10.15252/embj.2020105001. Epub 2020 Dec 22. PubMed 33349959.
Backbone
  Vector backbone: pTHMT
  Vector type: Bacterial Expression
Growth in bacteria
  Bacterial resistance: Kanamycin, 50 μg/mL
  Growth temperature: 37°C
  Growth strain: DH5alpha
  Copy number: High Copy
Gene/Insert
  Gene/Insert name: hnRNPF
  Species: H. sapiens (human)
  Mutation: delta365-415
  Entrez Gene: HNRNPF (a.k.a. HNRPF, OK/SW-cl.23, mcs94-1)
  Cloning method: Restriction Enzyme; 5′ cloning site unknown (unknown if destroyed)
Terms and licenses: Academic/Nonprofit Terms; Industry Terms: Not Available to Industry
How to cite: pTHMT_hnRNPF_deltaPLD was a gift from Nicolas Fawzi (Addgene plasmid # 139115 ; http://n2t.net/addgene:139115 ; RRID:Addgene_139115)
