>Addgene plasmid #139115 | pTHMT_hnRNPF_deltaPLD | depositor partial sequence | sequence record 269180 | insert
GAAGGAGATATACCATGGGCAGCGACAAAATTCACCATCATCACCATCACGAGAATCTGTACTTCCAAGG
TCATATGATGCTGGGTCCTGAGGGTGGCGAGGGTTTCGTTGTCAAGTTGCGCGGTCTGCCGTGGTCTTGC
TCTGTTGAAGATGTCCAGAACTTCCTGTCGGATTGTACTATCCACGATGGCGCTGCCGGTGTGCACTTCA
TCTATACCCGTGAGGGTCGCCAGAGCGGTGAGGCCTTCGTTGAGCTGGGTTCCGAAGATGACGTCAAAAT
GGCGCTGAAAAAAGACCGTGAATCTATGGGCCACCGTTATATTGAAGTGTTCAAAAGCCACCGTACCGAG
ATGGACTGGGTTCTGAAGCACAGCGGTCCGAACAGCGCAGATAGCGCGAATGATGGTTTTGTTCGTCTGC
GTGGCCTGCCTTTTGGTTGCACCAAAGAAGAAATTGTCCAATTTTTCTCGGGTCTGGAAATCGTTCCGAA
TGGCATTACGCTGCCGGTTGATCCGGAAGGCAAGATTACCGGTGAGGCATTCGTGCAATTTGCTAGCCAA
GAACTGGCAGAGAAAGCACTGGGCAAGCACAAGGAACGTATTGGTCACCGCTACATCGAAGTATTCAAGA
GCAGCCAAGAGGAAGTGCGCAGCTATAGCGATCCGCCGCTGAAGTTTATGTCCGTGCAGCGTCCGGGTCC
ATACGACCGCCCGGGCACCGCCCGTCGTTATATCGGTATCGTGAAACAGGCCGGCTTGGAGCGCATGCGC
CCGGGTGCGTATAGCACGGGCTACGGTGGCTACGAAGAGTACTCTGGCCTGAGCGACGGCTATGGTTTTA
CGACGGACCTGTTCGGTCGTGACTTGAGCTATTGCCTGAGCGGTATGTACGACCACCGTTATGGTGATTC
CGAGTTTACCGTCCAGTCTACCACCGGTCATTGTGTTCACATGCGTGGTCTGCCATACAAGGCAACCGAG
AATGACATCTACAACTTCTTCAGCCCGCTGAATCCGGTGCGTGTCCACATCGAAATTGGTCCGGATGGTC
GTGTCACGGGTGAGGCTGATGTCGAATTTGCGACTCATGAAGAAGCCGTGGCGGCGATGAGCAAAGACCG
TGCGAACATGCAGCATCGCTACATTGAGTTGTTTCTGAACAGCACCTGACTCGAGCACCACCACCACCAC
CACTGAGATCCGGCTGCTAACAAAGCCCGAAAGGAAGCTGAGTTGGCTGCTGCCACCGCTGAGCAATAAC
TAGCA
